Addgene plasmid #216879: pST39-Mega'-deltaB
Purpose: Mega' with knockout of GvpB
Depositing lab: George Lu. Depositing organization: Rice University. Publication: Elucidating the assembly of gas vesicles by systematic protein-protein interaction analysis. Iburg M, Anderson AP, Wong VT, Anton ED, He A, Lu GJ. EMBO J. 2024 Oct;43(19):4156-4172. doi: 10.1038/s44318-024-00178-2. Epub 2024 Sep 3. PubMed 39227754.
Backbone
  Vector backbone: pST39
  Vector type: Bacterial Expression
Growth in bacteria
  Bacterial resistance: Ampicillin, 100 μg/mL
  Growth temperature: 30°C
  Growth strain: DH5alpha
  Copy number: Low Copy
Gene/Insert
  Gene/Insert name: Mega' with knockout of GvpB (alt name: GvpA2)
  Species: Synthetic; Priestia megaterium
  Cloning method: Gibson Cloning
Terms and licenses: Academic/Nonprofit Terms; Industry Terms: Not Available to Industry
Depositor comments: Please visit https://www.biorxiv.org/content/10.1101/2023.07.23.550228v1 for bioRxiv preprint. Please note: This plasmid contains a L163P mutation in GvpL. This mutation is not expected to impact plasmid function.
How to cite: pST39-Mega'-deltaB was a gift from George Lu (Addgene plasmid # 216879 ; http://n2t.net/addgene:216879 ; RRID:Addgene_216879)
