[The description below was written by a language model from this plasmid's Addgene catalogue record and pLannotate feature annotations shown in this document.]
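Description:
pST39-Mega'-deltaB is a bacterial expression plasmid built on the pST39 backbone, carrying a variant of the "Mega'" gas vesicle gene cluster derived from Priestia (formerly Bacillus) megaterium in which GvpB (also called GvpA2) has been knocked out. It is propagated in E. coli under ampicillin selection, conferred by the TEM beta-lactamase gene (bla) with its own promoter. Replication relies on a ColE1/pMB1-type origin accompanied by the rop gene and the pBR322 bom region. The presence of rop is consistent with the low copy number given in the catalogue entry, even though the automated annotation labels the origin generically as high copy.

The 8,429 nt sequence contains a T7 promoter and a downstream T7 terminator flanking the insert, so the cluster appears to be transcribed by T7 RNA polymerase as a polycistronic unit, which would need a host supplying that polymerase. The automated feature table recognises only gvpS and gvpJ within the insert. The remaining cluster genes are not annotated, although the depositor's note of an L163P substitution in GvpL, not expected to affect function, shows that gvpL is also present. The full gene content of Mega' is not stated in the record. Short hits to a rice ADH 5'-UTR, ydeC, mbeC and a SET1 tag are fragments and are probably incidental matches or backbone remnants rather than functional parts.

Gas vesicles are hollow, gas-filled protein nanostructures. This deletion construct, assembled by Gibson cloning, is one of a set used to study how individual Gvp proteins contribute to gas vesicle assembly, here by testing the consequence of removing GvpB from an otherwise intact cluster.
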