Features (pLannotate 1.2.2; 14 found; start..end, strand, type, name):
   1214..1230    +  5'UTR          OsADH 5'-UTR (fragment): translational enhancer from the 5'-UTR of the Oryza sativa alcohol dehydrogenase gene (Sugio et al., 2008)
   1871..2155    +  CDS            gvpS: GVPS_BACME - Protein inferred from homology: Swiss-Prot protein existence level 3. Gas vesicles are small, hollow, gas filled protein structures that are found in several microbial planktonic microorganisms. They allow the positioning of the organism at the favorable depth for growth (By similarity). From Bacillus megaterium.
   2418..2717    +  CDS            gvpJ: GVPJ_BACME - Protein inferred from homology: Swiss-Prot protein existence level 3. Gas vesicles are small, hollow, gas filled protein structures that are found in several microbial planktonic microorganisms. They allow the positioning of the organism at the favorable depth for growth. This protein could be important for the shape determination of the gas vesicle. From Bacillus megaterium.
   4136..4255    -  CDS            ydeC (fragment): YDEC_BACSU - Protein predicted: Swiss-Prot protein existence level 4. From Bacillus subtilis (strain 168).
   4288..4337    +  CDS            SET1 (fragment): solubility-enhancement tag derived from T7 phage gene 10B
   4345..4392    +  terminator     T7 terminator: transcription terminator for bacteriophage T7 RNA polymerase
   4459..4550    +  promoter       AmpR promoter: bla
   4551..5408    +  CDS            bla: BLAT_ECOLX - Experimental evidence at protein level: Swiss-Prot protein existence level 1. TEM-type are the most prevalent beta-lactamases in enterobacteria; they hydrolyze the beta-lactam bond in susceptible beta-lactam antibiotics, thus conferring resistance to penicillins and cephalosporins. TEM-3 and TEM-4 are capable of hydrolyzing cefotaxime and ceftazidime. TEM-5 is capable of hydrolyzing ceftazidime. TEM-6 is capable of hydrolyzing ceftazidime and aztreonam. TEM-8/CAZ-2, TEM- 16/CAZ-7 and TEM-24/CAZ-6 are markedly active against ceftazidime. IRT- 4 shows resistance to beta-lactamase in
   5415..5454    +  terminator     fd terminator: central terminator from bacteriophage fd (Otsuka and Kunisawa, 1982)
   5485..6073    +  rep_origin     ori: high-copy-number ColE1/pMB1/pBR322/pUC origin of replication
   6259..6398    -  misc_feature   bom: basis of mobility region from pBR322
   6500..6691    -  CDS            rop: Rop protein, which maintains plasmids at low copy number; rop
   6731..6841    +  CDS            mbeC (fragment): MBEC_ECOLX - Experimental evidence at protein level: Swiss-Prot protein existence level 1. Required for efficient mobilization of ColE1 plasmid and is thus essential to promote the specific transfer of the plasmid during conjugation. Probably functions by inducing DNA bending, helping the MbeA relaxase to melt the DNA around the nic site and cleave the phosphodiester bond. Binds specifically double-stranded DNA (dsDNA) containing the ColE1 oriT but does not recognize the inverted repeat (IR). From Escherichia coli.
   6928..6946    +  promoter       T7 promoter: promoter for bacteriophage T7 RNA polymerase
>Addgene plasmid #216879 | pST39-Mega'-deltaB | addgene full sequence | sequence record 445899 | Addgene NGS Result
TGAAAACATGAGTGAAACAAACGAAACAGGTATTTATATTTTTAGCGCCATTCAAACGGATAAAGACGAA
GAATTTGGCGCCGTGGAAGTAGAAGGAACAAAAGCTGAAACATTTTTGATTCGCTACAAAGACGCGGCTA
TGGTAGCAGCTGAAGTACCGATGAAAATTTATCATCCTAATCGCCAAAATTTATTAATGCATCAAAACGC
AGTAGCAGCGATTATGGACAAGAACGATACGGTTATTCCAATCAGCTTTGGGAATGTATTCAAATCAAAA
GAAGACGTAAAAGTTCTTTTGGAAAACCTTTATCCGCAGTTTGAAAAGCTGTTTCCAGCGATCAAAGGAA
AAATTGAAGTCGGTTTAAAAGTAATTGGGAAAAAAGAATGGCTTGAGAAAAAAGTAAACGAAAATCCTGA
ACTTGAGAAAGTATCAGCATCCGTAAAAGGAAAATCAGAAGCAGCCGGTTATTATGAGCGTATTCAACTT
GGAGGAATGGCTCAAAAGATGTTTACTTCCCTGCAAAAAGAAGTCAAGACAGATGTGTTTTCTCCGCTTG
AAGAAGCAGCGGAAGCAGCAAAAGCAAATGAGCCAACGGGCGAAACGATGCTTTTAAACGCGTCTTTCTT
AATTAACCGAGAAGATGAAGCGAAGTTTGATGAAAAAGTAAATGAAGCGCATGAAAACTGGAAAGACAAA
GCCGATTTTCATTACAGCGGTCCTTGGCCTGCTTATAATTTTGTGAACATTCGCCTAAAAGTAGAAGAGA
AATAACGTGCTTCACAAATTAGTAACCGCACCCATTAACCTTGTAGTGAAAATCGGCGAAAAAGTACAGG
AAGAAGCTGATAAACAGCTATATGACCTTCCGACGATTCAGCAAAAGCTCATTCAGCTTCAAATGATGTT
TGAGCTTGGTGAAATTCCAGAAGAAGCGTTTCAAGAAAAAGAAGATGAATTGTTAATGAGGTACGAAATT
GCGAAACGCAGAGAAATTGAACAATGGGAAGAGCTAACACAAAAAAGAAATGAGGAATCCTAGATGGGAG
AATTACTGTATTTATACGGTTTAATTCCAACAAAAGAAGCAGCAGCCATAGAGCCGTTTCCATCTTATAA
GGGGTTTGACGGAGAACATTCACTGTACCCAATTGCGTTTGATCAGGTGACGGCTGTAGTTTCTAAGCTG
GATGCTGACACCTATTCAGAAAAAGTGATTCAAGAAAAAATGGAGCAGGATATGAGCTGGCTGCAGGAAA
AAGCATTTCATCATCACGAAACGGTAGCCGCTTTGTACGAAGAATTTACGATCATTCCATTAAAATTTTG
CACCATTTATAAAGGTGAAGAAAGTCTGCAGGCAGCTATTGAGATTAACAAAGAAAAGATAGAGAATTCA
CTGACGCTGCTTCAAGGAAATGAAGAGTGGAATGTGAAAATTTACTGTGATGATACAGAGCTTAAAAAAG
GAATCAGCGAAACGAATGAAAGCGTGAAAGCGAAAAAACAAGAAATTAGTCACTTATCACTAGGAAGACA
GTTTTTTGAAAAGAAAAAAATAGATCAGCTGATTGAAAAAGAATTAGAGCTTCACAAAAACAAAGTGTGT
GAAGAGATACATGACAAGCTAAAAGAATTATCGCTTTATGACTCTGTTAAAAAGAATTGGAGCAAAGACG
TAACTGGCGCAGCTGAACAGATGGCGTGGAACAGCGTGTTTCTTCTCCCGTCTCTGCAGATTACTAAGTT
CGTAAACGAAATAGAAGAGCTTCAGCAAAGGCTTGAAAATAAAGGCTGGAAGTTTGAAGTGACGGGACCA
TGGCCGCCCTATCATTTCTCGAGCTTTGCGTAAAGTGAGGAATTAACATTATGTCTCTTAAACAATCCAT
GGAGAATAAAGATATTGCTCTTATTGATATTTTAGATGTCATTTTAGATAAAGGAGTCGCCATTAAAGGA
GACTTAATCATTTCCATAGCTGGCGTCGATTTAGTGTATTTGGATTTGCGGGTGCTTATTTCTTCGGTTG
AAACGCTTGTGCAAGCAAAAGAAGGAAATCACAAACCAATCACTTCTGAACAATTTGATAAACAAAAGGA
GGAATTAATGGATGCAACCGGTCAGCCAAGCAAATGGACGAATCCACTTGGATCCTGATCAAGCTGAACA
AGGCTTAGCGCAGCTTGTGATGACAGTTATTGAGCTATTGAGGCAAATCGTTGAACGTCATGCCATGAGG
CGGGTGGAGGGTGGAACGTTGACGGACGAACAAATTGAAAACTTAGGAATTGCACTAATGAACTTAGAAG
AAAAAATGGACGAGTTGAAAGAGGTGTTCGGTCTGGATGCAGAAGATTTAAATATTGATCTTGGACCGCT
AGGCAGCCTGCTTTAAGCGGTCAGTAGGAGGAACAGTATGGCAGTCGAACATAATATGCAGTCAAGTACG
ATTGTAGATGTGCTCGAAAAGATTTTGGATAAAGGAGTCGTTATAGCGGGGGACATCACCGTAGGAATTG
CAGATGTCGAGCTATTAACGATAAAGATCCGCTTGATTGTGGCTTCGGTTGATAAGGCAAAAGAAATCGG
CATGGACTGGTGGGAAAATGATCCGTATCTCAGTTCAAAAGGAGCCAATAACAAAGCGCTCGAAGAAGAA
AATAAAATGCTGCATGAGCGGTTAAAAACGCTTGAAGAAAAAATAGAAACGAAACGTTAAAAACTGTACG
CTACTTAAAAAATGGAGGGATTTACAATGGCAACTGAAACAAAATTAGATAACACACAGGCAGAAAACAA
GGAAAATAAAAATGCGGAAAACGGTTCAAAAGAAAAGAACGGTTCAAAAGCAAGCAAAACAACAAGCAGC
GGGCCAATCAAACGAGCGGTAGCAGGAGGCATCATCGGTGCAACGATTGGATATGTATCGACTCCTGAAA
ATCGAAAAAGTCTCCTTGACCGCATTGATACAGACGAATTAAAAAGCAAAGCATCTGATTTAGGAACAAA
GGTAAAAGAAAAATCAAAAAGCAGCGTGGCCAGCCTGAAAACATCTGCGGGAAGCTTGTTTAAAAAAGAT
AAAGATAAATCAAAAGATGATGAAGAAAACGTAAATTCTTCTAGTAGCGAAACAGAAGACGATAACGTTC
AAGAGTACGACGAGTTAAAAGAAGAAAATCAAACTCTTCAAGATCGCTTATCACAGCTTGAAGAAAAAAT
GAACATGCTTGTTGAGCTTAGCCTCAATAAAAATCAAGACGAAGAAGCGGAAGATACAGATTCCGACGAA
GAAGAGAACGATGAGAACGATGAAAACGATGAAAACGAGCAGGACGATGAAAACGAAGAAGAAACATCTA
AGCCACGTAAAAAGGATAAAAAAGAAGCTGAGGAAGAAGAAAGTGAAAGTGACGAAGACAGCGAGGAAGA
AGAGGAAGATTCTCGCTCAAACAAAAAAAATAAAAAAGTAAAAACAGAAGAAGAAGACGAAGATGAAAGC
GAAGAAGAAAAAAAGGAAGCGAAACCAAAAAAGTCAACAGCTAAAAAATCAAAAAATACAAAAGCAAAGA
AAAACACGGACGAAGAAGATGATGAAGCAACATCTCTTTCTAGTGAAGACGATACAACAGCCTAAGACGT
AAAGGAGGAAAGAAAGACATGAGTACAGGCCCTTCTTTTTCAACTAAAGACAATACGCTTGAATACTTTG
TGAAAGCTTCTAATAAACACGGCTTTTCACTTGATATTTCATTAAATGTAAACGGCGCTGTGATTTCCGG
TACCATGATTTCAGCAAAAGAATACTTTGATTACTTAAGCGAAACGTTTGAAGAAGGCAGTGAAGTGGCT
CAGGCGCTAAGCGAACAATTCTCTTTAGCAAGCGAAGCGAGCGAATCAAACGGAGAAGCAGAAGCCCATT
TTATTCATTTGAAAAATACAAAGATTTACTGTGGAGACAGTAAATCTACTCCTTCTAAAGGCAAAATCTT
TTGGAGAGGGAAAATAGCAGAAGTAGACGGGTTTTTCTTAGGAAAGATTTCTGATGCAAAATCAACGAGT
AAAAAGAGTTCATAAAAAACGGCGGGGTGATTGCCCCGCCGTTTTTTAGTGATGTGATGAGATGTGCAGC
TTCTTTTTTCGATACATGAGCGGAGTCATCTTCATTTCTTTTCGAAACTGATTAATAAAATAGCTTGTAC
TATTAAACCCTACTTGATAGGCGACTTCCGTCACATTTGCTTCTGCTTGCTGCAGTCCGGATTCGCGAAC
GCGTCTCGAGAGATCCGGCTGCTAACAAAGCCCGAAAGGAAGCTGAGTTGGCTGCTGCCACCGCTGAGCA
ATAACTAGCATAACCCCTTGGGGCCTCTAAACGGGTCTTGAGGGGTTTTTTGCTGAAAGGAGGAACTATA
TCCGACTAGTAGCCCGCCTAATGAGCGGGCTTTTTTTTAATTCCCCTATTTGTTTATTTTTCTAAATACA
TTCAAATATGTATCCGCTCATGAGACAATAACCCTGATAAATGCTTCAATAATATTGAAAAAGGAAGAGT
ATGAGTATTCAACATTTCCGTGTCGCCCTTATTCCCTTTTTTGCGGCATTTTGCCTTCCTGTTTTTGCTC
ACCCAGAAACGCTCGTGAAAGTAAAAGACGCAGAGGACCAATTGGGGGCACGAGTGGGATACATAGAACT
GGACTTGAATAGCGGTAAAATCCTTGAGAGTTTTCGCCCTGAAGAGCGTTTTCCAATGATGAGCACTTTC
AAAGTTCTGCTATGTGGAGCAGTATTATCCCGTGTAGATGCGGGGCAAGAGCAACTCGGACGACGAATAC
ACTATTCGCAGAATGACTTGGTTGAATACTCCCCAGTGACAGAAAAGCACCTTACGGACGGAATGACGGT
AAGAGAATTATGTAGTGCCGCCATAACGATGAGTGATAACACTGCGGCGAACTTACTTCTGACAACCATC
GGTGGACCGAAGGAATTAACCGCTTTTTTGCACAATATGGGAGACCATGTAACTCGCCTTGACCGTTGGG
AACCAGAACTGAATGAAGCCATACCAAACGACGAGCGAGACACCACAATGCCTGCGGCAATGGCAACAAC
ATTACGCAAACTATTAACTGGCGAACTACTTACTCTGGCTTCACGGCAACAATTAATAGACTGGCTTGAA
GCGGATAAAGTTGCAGGACCACTACTGCGTTCGGCACTTCCTGCTGGCTGGTTTATTGCTGATAAATCTG
GGGCAGGAGAGCGTGGTTCACGGGGTATCATTGCCGCACTTGGACCAGATGGTAAGCCTTCCCGTATCGT
AGTTATCTACACGACGGGTAGTCAGGCAACTATGGACGAACGAAATAGACAGATTGCTGAAATAGGGGCT
TCACTGATTAAGCATTGGTAAACCGATACAATTAAAGGCTCCTTTTGGAGCCTTTTTTTTTGGACGGACC
GGTAGAAAAGATCAAAGGATCTTCTTGAGATCCTTTTTTTCTGCGCGTAATCTGCTGCTTGCAAACAAAA
AAACCACCGCTACCAGCGGTGGTTTGTTTGCCGGATCAAGAGCTACCAACTCTTTTTCCGAAGGTAACTG
GCTTCAGCAGAGCGCAGATACCAAATACTGTCCTTCTAGTGTAGCCGTAGTTAGGCCACCACTTCAAGAA
CTCTGTAGCACCGCCTACATACCTCGCTCTGCTAATCCTGTTACCAGTGGCTGCTGCCAGTGGCGATAAG
TCGTGTCTTACCGGGTTGGACTCAAGACGATAGTTACCGGATAAGGCGCAGCGGTCGGGCTGAACGGGGG
GTTCGTGCACACAGCCCAGCTTGGAGCGAACGACCTACACCGAACTGAGATACCTACAGCGTGAGCTATG
AGAAAGCGCCACGCTTCCCGAAGGGAGAAAGGCGGACAGGTATCCGGTAAGCGGCAGGGTCGGAACAGGA
GAGCGCACGAGGGAGCTTCCAGGGGGAAACGCCTGGTATCTTTATAGTCCTGTCGGGTTTCGCCACCTCT
GACTTGAGCGTCGATTTTTGTGATGCTCGTCAGGGGGGCGGAGCCTATGGAAAAACGCCAGCAACGCGGC
CTTTTTACGGTTCCTGGCCTTTTGCTGGCCTTTTGCTCACATGTTCTTTCCTGCGTTATCCCCTGATTCT
GTGGATAACCGTATTACCGCCTTTGAGTGAGCTGATACCGCTCGCCGCAGCCGAACGACCGAGCGCAGCG
AGTCAGTGAGCGAGGAAGCGGAAGAGCGCCTGATGCGGTATTTTCTCCTTACGCATCTGTGCGGTATTTC
ACACCGCAATGGTGCACTCTCAGTACAATCTGCTCTGATGCCGCATAGTTAAGCCAGTATACACTCCGCT
ATCGCTACGTGACTGGGTCATGGCTGCGCCCCGACACCCGCCAACACCCGCTGACGCGCCCTGACGGGCT
TGTCTGCTCCCGGCATCCGCTTACAGACAAGCTGTGACCGTCTCCGGGAGCTGCATGTGTCAGAGGTTTT
CACCGTCATCACCGAAACGCGCGAGGCAGCTGCGGTAAAGCTCATCAGCGTGGTCGTGAAGCGATTCACA
GATGTCTGCCTGTTCATCCGCGTCCAGCTCGTTGAGTTTCTCCAGAAGCGTTAATGTCTGGCTTCTGATA
AAGCGGGCCATGTTAAGGGCGGTTTTTTCCTGTTTGGTCACTGATGCCTCCGTGTAAGGGGGATTTCTGT
TCATGGGGTAATGATACCGATGAAACGAGAGAGGATGCTCACGATACGGGTTACTGATGATGAACATGCC
CGGTTACTGGAACGTTGTGAGGGTAAACAACTGGCGGTATGGATGCGGCGGGACCAGAGAAAAATCACTC
AGGGTCAATGCCAGCGCTTCGTTAATACAGATGTAGGTGTTGGCACCATGCATCGATCCCGCGAAATTAA
TACGACTCACTATAGGGAGACCACAACGGTTTCCCTCTAGAGATAGCTTAGCGATGTGAAAGAAGCTGGA
GAAAACTTTCAAGAAAAAGTTTCTTCTTCAGACGATAAAGAGAAGTCAAAAAATAAGCGGAAAATAAAAG
GCGTAAATCAGATTAAAAAAGCAACGGATATTAAAAGCTCTACTAAGATTAAAAGTTCTAATGATATTAA
ATCATCTACAGATTTAAAAACAATGGGATCATTAGATCTAACTATTGGAGGCTACTAAAAATGGAAATTA
AAAAAATTATGCAAGCCGTGAACGACTTTTTCGGTGAACACGTAGCTCCTCCTCATAAAATTACCTCGGT
GGAAGCTACTGAAGATGAAGGTTGGAGAGTTATTGTTGAAGTCATTGAAGAACGAGAATATATGAAAAAA
TACGCCAAAGATGAAATGCTCGGAACGTACGAGTGCTTTGTAAATAAAGAAAAAGAAGTCATTTCATTCA
AACGACTCGACGTCAGATATAGAAGCGCCATTGGCATTGAAGCATAAACGATAAGATGGCAGGAGGAACG
TAAAAATGACCGTCTTAACAGACAAAAGGAAAAAAGGCAGTGGAGCTTTTATACAAGATGACGAGACAAA
AGAGGTTCTTTCAAGAGCGCTGAGCTATTTAAAATCCGGCTATTCCATTCATTTTACAGGTCCTGCCGGC
GGAGGCAAAACCTCTTTAGCGCGAGCGCTTGCTAAAAAGAGAAAGCGTCCTGTAATGCTGATGCACGGGA
ATCACGAGCTCAACAACAAAGATTTAATTGGCGATTTTACGGGATACACGAGCAAAAAAGTAATCGACCA
GTACGTTCGTTCTGTCTATAAAAAAGATGAACAGGTGAGTGAAAACTGGCAGGATGGCCGATTGCTTGAA
GCTGTAAAAAATGGCTATACGCTGATTTACGACGAATTTACTCGTTCTAAGCCTGCGACGAATAATATCT
TTCTATCGATATTAGAAGAAGGCGTGCTGCCGCTGTATGGAGTAAAAATGACCGATCCTTTTGTGCGCGT
GCATCCCGATTTCCGCGTCATCTTCACAAGCAATCCAGCTGAGTATGCCGGCGTATATGATACGCAAGAT
GCGCTTCTCGACAGGTTAATTACCATGTTTATTGATTATAAAGACATCGACAGAGAGACAGCGATTTTAA
CGGAGAAAACGGACGTAGAAGAAGATGAAGCGCGCACAATTGTAACGCTCGTAGCAAACGTGCGAAACCG
CTCTGGAGACGAAAACAGCAGCGGACTTAGCCTGCGGGCTTCGCTTATGATCGCTACCCTTGCCACGCAG
CAAGACATTCCTATCGATGGAAGTGACGAAGATTTTCAAACGTTATGTATCGATATTTTGCATCATCCGC
TTACCAAATGTTTGGATGAAGAAAATGCAAAAAGCAAAGCCGAAAAAATCATTTTAGAAGAATGTAAGAA
TATAGACACTGAAGAAAAGTAAAGGAGCT
